Addgene plasmid #74247: pDA183
Purpose: pSTL1-dPSTRr(2,1)
Depositing lab: Serge Pelet. Depositing organization: Universite de Lausanne (UNIL). Publication: Real-time quantification of protein expression at the single-cell level via dynamic protein synthesis translocation reporters. Aymoz D, Wosika V, Durandau E, Pelet S. Nat Commun. 2016 Apr 21;7:11304. doi: 10.1038/ncomms11304. PubMed 27098003.
Backbone
  Vector backbone: pSIVU
  Total vector size (bp): 8122
  Vector type: Bacterial Expression, Yeast Expression
  Selectable markers: URA3
Growth in bacteria
  Bacterial resistance: Ampicillin, 100 μg/mL
  Growth temperature: 37°C
  Growth strain: DH5alpha
  Copy number: Unknown
Gene/Insert
  Gene/Insert name: pSTL1-dPSTRr(2,1)
  Species: S. cerevisiae (budding yeast)
Resource information
  A portion of this plasmid was derived from a plasmid made by: The SynZips were provided by the Keating lab.
Terms and licenses: Academic/Nonprofit Terms; Industry Terms: Not Available to Industry
Depositor comments: This vector contains the complete pSTL1-dPSTRr(2,1). The vector can be cut either PacI or BstBI prior to transformation in yeast. Selection in Ura depleted medium. For more information, see Aymoz et al. Nat. Comm. 2016.
How to cite: pDA183 was a gift from Serge Pelet (Addgene plasmid # 74247 ; http://n2t.net/addgene:74247 ; RRID:Addgene_74247)
