[The description below was written by a language model from this plasmid's Addgene catalogue record and pLannotate feature annotations shown in this document.]
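Description:
pDA183 is an 8,122 bp yeast integrative shuttle plasmid built on the pSIVU backbone. It carries the complete pSTL1-dPSTRr(2,1) cassette for Saccharomyces cerevisiae. In E. coli it is maintained through a high-copy ColE1/pUC-type origin and an ampicillin resistance gene (β-lactamase with its own promoter). No yeast replication origin is annotated, and the depositor notes that the plasmid is linearised with PacI or BstBI before transformation, which is consistent with chromosomal integration. A URA3 promoter fragment near the start of the sequence may form part of the homology used for targeting, although the record does not state this. Yeast transformants are selected on uracil-free medium through a URA3 coding sequence driven by the Ashbya gossypii TEF promoter and terminator. This marker is flanked by two loxP sites in the same orientation, so Cre recombinase could in principle excise it.

The payload is a dynamic protein synthesis translocation reporter (dPSTR), a system from the associated publication for real-time, single-cell quantification of protein expression. The insert name indicates control by the STL1 promoter, but that promoter is not itself annotated in the feature table. The table shows two divergently arranged units on either side of the marker. One, on the reverse strand, contains a yeast ubiquitin coding sequence and ends in a CYC1 terminator. The other, on the forward strand, contains mCherry, which presumably explains the "r" (red) in the name. The record credits SynZip interaction peptides to an outside laboratory, and "(2,1)" may designate the SynZip pair used, but neither the SynZips nor any localisation signals are annotated. Several stretches of the insert remain unannotated. The short Gateway att-site and minor yeast ORF hits are probably incidental matches.
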