Features (pLannotate 1.2.2; 23 found; start..end, strand, type, name):
    137..253     +  promoter       URA3 promoter (fragment): S. cerevisiae URA3
    253..272     -  CDS            lacZα (fragment): LacZα fragment of β-galactosidase; lacZ fragment
    278..295     +  promoter       T3 promoter (fragment): promoter for bacteriophage T3 RNA polymerase
    318..565     -  terminator     CYC1 terminator: S. cerevisiae CYC1; transcription terminator for CYC1
   1010..1237    -  CDS            ubiquitin: Saccharomyces cerevisiae ubiquitin
   1237..1280    -  misc_feature   MCS (fragment): pBluescript multiple cloning site
   2094..2112    -  promoter       T7 promoter: promoter for bacteriophage T7 RNA polymerase
   2146..2179    -  protein_bind   loxP: Cre-mediated recombination occurs in the 8-bp core sequence (GCATACAT). Cre recombinase
   2216..2559    +  promoter       TEF promoter: Ashbya gossypii TEF promoter
   2578..3366    +  CDS            URA3: PYRF_YEAST - Experimental evidence at protein level: Swiss-Prot protein existence level 1. From Saccharomyces cerevisiae (strain ATCC 204508 / S288c) (Baker's yeast).
   3378..3575    +  terminator     TEF terminator: Ashbya gossypii TEF terminator
   3599..3632    -  protein_bind   loxP: Cre-mediated recombination occurs in the 8-bp core sequence (GCATACAT). Cre recombinase
   3633..3651    +  promoter       T7 promoter: promoter for bacteriophage T7 RNA polymerase
   4666..4715    +  misc_feature   MCS (fragment): pBluescript multiple cloning site
   4726..5427    +  CDS            mCherry: mCherry is a basic (constitutively fluorescent) red fluorescent protein published in 2004, derived from Discosoma sp.. It is reported to be a very rapidly-maturing monomer with low acid sensitivity.
   5446..5470    +  protein_bind   attB1: mutant version of attB; recombination site for the Gateway® BP reaction BP Clonase™
   5665..5805    -  CDS            YB103_YEAST: Protein uncertain: Swiss-Prot protein existence level 5. From Saccharomyces cerevisiae (strain ATCC 204508 / S288c) (Baker's yeast).
   5845..5866    +  protein_bind   attL3 (fragment): mutant version of attL; recombination site for the Gateway® LR reaction LR Clonase™
   6009..6101    +  CDS            YMC2 (fragment): YMC2_YEAST - Experimental evidence at protein level: Swiss-Prot protein existence level 1. From Saccharomyces cerevisiae (strain ATCC 204508 / S288c) (Baker's yeast).
   6110..6128    -  promoter       T3 promoter: promoter for bacteriophage T3 RNA polymerase
   6416..7004    -  rep_origin     ori: high-copy-number ColE1/pMB1/pBR322/pUC origin of replication
   7175..8035    -  CDS            AmpR: β-lactamase; bla; confers resistance to ampicillin, carbenicillin, and related antibiotics
   8036..8099    -  promoter       AmpR promoter: bla
>Addgene plasmid #74247 | pDA183 | depositor full sequence | sequence record 140103 | pDA183 sequence 8122 bps
TAATGATGATATTTCATAAATAATGTAATTCTATATATGTTAATTACCTTTTTTGCGAGGCATATTTATG
GTGAAGGATAAGTTTTGACCATCAAAGAAGGTTAATGTGGCTGTGGTTTCAGGGTCCATAATGCTTTTCA
ATTCATCTTTTTTTTTTTTGTTCTTTTTTTTGATTCCGGTTTCTTTGAAATTTTTTTGATTCGGTAATCT
CCGAGCAGAAGGAAGAACGAAGGAAGGAGCACAGACTTAGATTTGTAAAACGACGGCCAGTGCATGCATT
AACCCTCACTAAAGGGAACAAAAGCTGGGTACCGGCCGCAAATTAAAGCCTTCGAGCGTCCCAAAACCTT
CTCAAGCAAGGTTTTCAGTATAATGTTACATGCGTACACGCGTCTGTACAGAAAAAAAAGAAAAATTTGA
AATATAAATAACGTTCTTAATACTAACATAACTATAAAAAAATAAATAGGGACCTAGACTTCAGGTTGTC
TAACTCCTTCCTTTTCGGTTAGAGCGGATGTGGGGGGAGGGCGTGAATGTAAGCGTGACATAACTAATTA
CATGACTCGAGGCTAGCTTATTC
[141 nt withheld, positions 584-724]
TCTTTTAAATTCCATTGTAAAAGGTGCTGCGGCACTTCCAGCTTTTTTATATAAGGAAGTTTGATTGCTG
CCACCGTCGACACTAGATCCCCCCACCTTCCGCTTCTTCTTGGGTTCAGCACCAGCCCCCACCTTCCGCT
TCTTCTTGGGTTCGGATCTCATAAGCTTTCCCTGCATTAAAGAATCGGCCAAAGCCCTGGGGGAAGCTGT
TTGAGTATTAGGTGCTAGGGTCGTTTTTCTCTTTACCAAACTAACTGGAAGCAGCCACGCACCTGATTTA
TGGTAACCACCTCTTAGCCTTAGCACAAGATGTAAGGTGGACTCCTTCTGAATGTTGTAATCAGACAGCG
TTCTACCGTCTTCTAGCTGCTTACCGGCAAAGATCAATCTTTGTTGATCTGGAGGGATACCTTCCTTGTC
TTGAATTTTCGACTTAACGTTGTCGATGGTATCGGAAGATTCAACTTCCAATGTTATGGTTTTACCGGTC
AAAGTCTTGACGAAAATCTGCATGATATCGAATTCCTGCAGCCCGGGGGATCCACTAGTTCTAGAGGTCT
AAAACTTTCTATGTTCTATTTTTCTATTTTTTATTTATTCTAACTTGTATGCTAGAACACGTATACAAAA
TAATTATTCAAAATCAATAAAGGGCTTGTTTATATACTATGAGTGTGACTACTCCTGAACTGCAATTCTG
ACCCTCTAAGGCCAAGCAGCGTTGAAGGGGACAAAATTGAAGCTAAAACATCTCACTTAAGCTTTCTCAA
TTTCTCTATCTACTTCCTTTTTGTTACGAATGCCCCAATGAAAGCCCTATCAAAGGTGAACCAAAAGTGT
TTCCCTTACCGGGATCTGCACTTTCTCAGATTACTACTATCGCGAAGCAGCCAAGCGCAATAGCTGCACC
TGGCGAGGATTAACCAACCAAAAACGGTATATAGCCGAGAAACAGTGTACAACCATTATTTCTTTCTGAC
GTAGTGGATGGCTGGACACTTTCCGCTTATTTTAGTTTCATGCAACGAACAGAGCCGCTCGAACAGGCGA
CGTAGCGCCGAATACCCCGCGAAACGGAGATGCTACTCAAATGCAGGTAGCGGAGGCATCGCCGTGGGGT
ATGCGGTGGCCGAAAAAGGACAAAGTCGGACCCTTCATATCAGTTAAAATGACGCAAGTTGAGTCAAAGT
GAGCCAAATGGGCCAAATGCGGTGGAATAGTGGGACAACGGCACTTATTTCGTCCGTACGTCCGTTATGG
ATGTGTATACTATTTCATGATTGGCTTACCTCAAAGAAAATGAAACGGATGGTGCCTCCTAGCCTTGGCA
ATGAGTATCAGTAGTGGTGTTCTGCGAGCTCCAATTCGCCCTATAGTGAGTCGTATTAGACGTCTCCCTT
CATGGTCATAGCTGTTTCCTGATAACTTCGTATAATGTATGCTATACGAAGTTATTAGCTTGCCTCGTCC
CCGCCGGGTCACCCGGCGAGCGACATGGAGGCCCAGAATACCCTCCTTGACAGTCTTGACGTGCGCAGCT
CAGGGGCATGATGTGACTGTCGCCCGTACATTTAGCCCATACATCCCCATGTATAATCATTTGCATCCAT
ACATTTTGATGGCCGCACGGCGCGAAGCAAAAATTACGGCTCCTCGCTCCAGACCTGCGAGCAGGGAAAC
GCTCCCCTCACAGACGCGTTGAATTGTCCCCACGCCGCGCCCCTGTAGAGAAATATAAAAGGTTAGGATT
TGCCACTGAGGTTCTTCTTTCATATACTTCCTTTTAAAATCTTGCTAGGATACAGTTCTCACATCACATC
CGAACATAAACAACCATGACAGTCAACACTAATACCTATAGTGAGAGAGCAGAAACTCATGCCTCACCAG
TAGCACAGCGATTATTTCGATTAATGGAACTGAAGAAAACCAATTTATGTGCATCAATTGACGTTGATAC
CACTAAGGAGTTCCTTGAATTAATTGATAAATTAGGTCCTTATGTATGCTTAATCAAGACTCATATTGAT
ATAATCAATGATTTTTCCTATGAATCCACTATTGAACCATTATTAGAACTTTCACGTAAACATCAATTTA
TGATTTTTGAAGATAGAAAATTTGCTGATATTGGTAATACCGTAAAGAAACAATATATTGGTGGAGTTTA
TAAAATTAGTAGTTGGGCAGATATTACCAATGCTCATGGTGTCACTGGGAATGGAGTGGTTGAAGGATTA
AAACAGGGAGCTAAAGAAACCACCACCAACCAAGAGCCAAGAGGGTTATTGATGTTAGCTGAATTATCAT
CAGTGGGATCATTAGCATACGGAGAATATTCTCAAAAAACTGTTGAAATTGCTAAATCCGATAAGGAATT
TGTTATTGGATTTATTGCCCAACGTGATATGGGTGGCCAAGAAGAAGGATTTGATTGGCTTATTATGACA
CCTGGAGTTGGATTAGATGATAAAGGTGATGGATTAGGACAACAATATAGAACTGTTGATGAAGTTGTTA
GCACTGGAACTGATATTATCATTGTTGGTAGAGGATTGTTTGGTAAAGGAAGAGATCCAGATATTGAAGG
TAAAAGGTATAGAAATGCTGGTTGGAATGCTTATTTGAAAAAGACTGGCCAATTATAATCAGTACTGACA
ATAAAAAGATTCTTGTTTTCAAGAACTTGTCATTTGTATAGTTTTTTTATATTGTAGTTGTTCTATTTTA
ATCAAATGTTAGCGTGATTTATATTTTTTTTCGCCTCGACATCATCTGCCCAGATGCGAAGTTAAGTGCG
CAGAAAGTAATATCATGCGTCAATCGTATGTGAATGCTGGTCGCTATACTGCTGTCGATTCGATACTAAC
GCCGATAACTTCGTATAATGTATGCTATACGAAGTTATTAATACGACTCACTATAGGGCGAATTGGAGCT
CATGAAAGAGAATGATTAGGATGAAAATACACCAGCGTGGTTACGTGCTATCGCCCAGCGTGAGCTTTGC
CATTCCGTCTCCAATAGGAAAAAAAATTGAAAAAAAAAAAAATTTAAATGCGGCCCTAGCTGAAAAAAAG
ATACGTTTCTTGGAAAAAGACCTTACCATCCATACATTTTGGAACGTTACATCTGTGCACCACATATTTT
TGATCTCAGATTTTAGTGTTTTTTTTTTTGGTCCTTGTTGAACCTCTTATTTCCCGCCTACAAAGTAATG
ATCCTTACTGCGGTGCTAGATGGGGGTTCAGTCTCTCCAGGCAGGACGACACGAGAATAGACGGGCTGAT
CCCGTCTGGCACGCAGAGACGGGAGGAAATACCACACAGACTGGCGGTTGGCGTCCTATCCAGAAGTGAT
ATACTGTCAATGTACTGCATGATATATTCAACGGATGGTGTGTATTTTAGTACGTTTACGCAGTTTGCGC
TGTTGCTATTGCCAAGTTAAGCAAGACACCAAGACAATAACTTGAGAGGTATGTCCCTATATGATGATGA
TTCATAATTAATGGCGACCGAGGGCAGCGTTGTGCTAGAAAGCAATGTATTAATATATGAGAGAGCTTCA
GATAGCCAATACACCGGAATTTAGACTTTGACAGGATTGTGGCTTGTTCCAGTATAACTTATAATATATG
TCAACCTTTGAGCAGGAAACCCAATGAAAATGCTTCATTACATATATACGATATGGAGAAGCATGAAAAA
TAACAGCGTGAGATGTTATCCATGTTGCAAGAACCTAGTAAAATGAATTCTGAATTTGCAAAAAGTCCAT
ATTTCCACGTTCTCCTCTTCCTACAATTTTGCGAACGCCTGAACAACCATGCGGATTACCATTATTTATA
TTGACAAGATGGCTACCTATGAAAAGCATAGACTTACTAACATTTTTTTTTTCAAATATGTTTGAAAAAC
GTGGATTAATATAGTGATAAATCTAGAACTAGTGGATCCCCCGGGCTGCAGGAATTCGATATCAAGCTTA
TGAGATCTGCTAGCAAGGGCGAGGAGGATAACATGGCCATCATCAAGGAGTTCATGCGCTTCAAGGTGCA
CATGGAGGGCTCCGTGAACGGCCACGAGTTCGAGATCGAGGGCGAGGGCGAGGGCCGCCCCTACGAGGGC
ACCCAGACCGCCAAGCTGAAGGTGACCAAGGGTGGCCCCCTGCCCTTCGCCTGGGACATCCTGTCCCCTC
AGTTCATGTACGGCTCCAAGGCCTACGTGAAGCACCCCGCCGACATCCCCGACTACTTGAAGCTGTCCTT
CCCCGAGGGCTTCAAGTGGGAGCGCGTGATGAACTTCGAGGACGGCGGCGTGGTGACCGTGACCCAGGAC
TCCTCCCTGCAGGACGGCGAGTTCATCTACAAGGTGAAGCTGCGCGGCACCAACTTCCCCTCCGACGGCC
CCGTAATGCAGAAGAAGACCATGGGCTGGGAGGCCTCCTCCGAGCGGATGTACCCCGAGGACGGCGCCCT
GAAGGGCGAGATCAAGCAGAGGCTGAAGCTGAAGGACGGCGGCCACTACGACGCTGAGGTCAAGACCACC
TACAAGGCCAAGAAGCCCGTGCAGCTGCCCGGCGCCTACAACGTCAACATCAAGTTGGACATCACCTCCC
ACAACGAGGACTACACCATCGTGGAACAGTACGAACGCGCCGAGGGCCGCCACTCCACCGGCGGCATGGA
CGAGCTGTACAAGGTCGACAGGTCGAATCAAACAAGTTTGTACAAAAAAGCAGGCTCCGCGGCCGCCCCC
TTCACCATGGGATCCGCGCGTAACGCGTATCTGCGTAAGAAAATCGCACGTCTGAAAAAAGACAACCTGC
AGCTGGAACGTGATGAACAGAACCTGGAAAAAATCATCGCGAACCTGCGTGACGAAATCGCGCGTCTCGA
AAACGAAGTTGCGTCTCACGAACAGTGAGCTAGCCTCGAGGGTACAGTACATAAACAGATGAATTTTATC
ATTCTTATTGTTATTTCTTTGTTTACAAAAGGTGAAAAGTGAAAAATTTCGCAATGGAAAACGTCGCGGG
CCGCCTTTGAGTGACGTTGTGCAGGAATCTCGAAGAGTCATCACTTTGAAGATAACGGCCGCTCGCGATG
AGAGAAGACAATGAGCATTGCTTTTTTATAATTTTTTATACCTTGTGTTAAAATAAGTTTCTTTAATTAG
TTTTCACCTCTTGGATGATACAACTGTAATTGATAAATAGGGGTAGCCATAAAGAACAGAAAAAAGCGGC
GCAATAATTTCGTGTATTACAATTACAGTTAGTCATGAGTGAAGAATTTCCTACGCCGCAGCTTTTGGAT
GAATTGGAAGATCAACAGAAAGTTACCACGCCGAATGAGAAGAGAGAGGTACCCAGCTTTTGTTCCCTTT
AGTGAGGGTTAATTTCCTGAAAACTGTATTATAAGTAAATGCATGTATACTAAACTCACAAATTAGAGCT
TCAATTTAATTATATCAGTTATTACGCGGGAATCTCGGTCGTAATGATTTCTATAATGACGAAAAAAAAA
AAATTGGAAAGAAAATGCTTCATGGCCTTTATAAAAAGGAACTATCCAATACCTCGCCAGAACCAAGTAA
CAGTATTTTACGGGGCACAAATCAAGAACAATAAGACAGGACTGTAAAGATGGACGCATTTAATTAATTC
GAAGGCCGCGTTGCTGGCGTTTTTCCATAGGCTCGGCCCCCCTGACGAGCATCACAAAAATCGACGCTCA
AGTCAGAGGTGGCGAAACCCGACAGGACTATAAAGATACCAGGCGTTTCCCCCTGGAAGCTCCCTCGTGC
GCTCTCCTGTTCCGACCCTGCCGCTTACCGGATACCTGTCCGCCTTTCTCCCTTCGGGAAGCGTGGCGCT
TTCTCATAGCTCACGCTGTAGGTATCTCAGTTCGGTGTAGGTCGTTCGCTCCAAGCTGGGCTGTGTGCAC
GAACCCCCCGTTCAGCCCGACCGCTGCGCCTTATCCGGTAACTATCGTCTTGAGTCCAACCCGGTAAGAC
ACGACTTATCGCCACTGGCAGCAGCCACTGGTAACAGGATTAGCAGAGCGAGGTATGTAGGCGGTGCTAC
AGAGTTCTTGAAGTGGTGGCCTAACTACGGCTACACTAGAAGAACAGTATTTGGTATCTGCGCTCTGCTG
AAGCCAGTTACCTTCGGAAAAAGAGTTGGTAGCTCTTGATCCGGCAAACAAACCACCGCTGGTAGCGGTG
GTTTTTTTGTTTGCAAGCAGCAGATTACGCGCAGAAAAAAAGGATCTCAAGAAGATCCTTTGATCTTTTC
TACGGGGTCTGACGCTCAGTGGAACGAAAACTCACGTTAAGGGATTTTGGTCATGAGATTATCAAAAAGG
ATCTTCACCTAGATCCTTTTAAATTAAAAATGAAGTTTTAAATCAATCTAAAGTATATATGAGTAAACTT
GGTCTGACAGTTACCAATGCTTAATCAGTGAGGCACCTATCTCAGCGATCTGTCTATTTCGTTCATCCAT
AGTTGCCTGACTGCCCGTCGTGTAGATAACTACGATACGGGAGGGCTTACCATCTGGCCCCAGTGCTGCA
ATGATACCGCGAGACCCACGCTCACCGGCTCCAGATTTATCAGCAATAAACCAGCCAGCCGGAAGGGCCG
AGCGCAGAAGTGGTCCTGCAACTTTATCCGCCTCCATCCAGTCTATTAATTGTTGCCGGGAAGCTAGAGT
AAGTAGTTCGCCAGTTAATAGTTTGCGCAACGTTGTTGCCATTGCTACAGGCATCGTGGTGTCACGCTCG
TCGTTTGGTATGGCTTCATTCAGCTCCGGTTCCCAACGATCAAGGCGAGTTACATGATCCCCCATGTTGT
GAAAAAAAGCGGTTAGCTCCTTCGGTCCTCCGATCGTTGTCAGAAGTAAGTTGGCCGCAGTGTTATCACT
CATGGTTATGGCAGCACTGCATAATTCTCTTACTGTCATGCCATCCGTAAGATGCTTTTCTGTGACTGGT
GAGTACTCAACCAAGTCATTCTGAGAATAGTGTATGCGGCGACCGAGTTGCTCTTGCCCGGCGTCAATAC
GGGATAATACCGCGCCACATAGCAGAACTTTAAAAGTGCTCATCATTGGAAAACGTTCTTCGGGGCGAAA
ACTCTCAAGGATCTTACCGCTGTTGAGATCCAGTTCGATGTAACCCACTCGTGCACCCAACTGATCTTCA
GCATCTTTTACTTTCACCAGCGTTTCTGGGTGAGCAAAAACAGGAAGGCAAAATGCCGCAAAAAAGGGAA
TAAGGGCGACACGGAAATGTTGAATACTCATACTCTTCCTTTTTCAATATTATTGAAGCATTTATCAGGG
TTATTGTCTCATGAGCGGATACATATTTGAAGTATCGTTCGAATTAAT
