>Addgene plasmid #74247 | pDA183 | addgene partial sequence | sequence record 141828 | M13-F20 5'-TGTAAAACGACGGCCAGT-3'
AATTAAAGCCTTCGAGCGTCCCAAAACCTTCTCAAGCAAGGTTTTCAGTATAATGTTACATGCGTACACG
CGTCTGTACAGAAAAAAAAGAAAAATTTGAAATATAAATAACGTTCTTAATACTAACATAACTATAAAAA
AATAAATAGGGACCTAGACTTCAGGTTGTCTAACTCCTTCCTTTTCGGTTAGAGCGGATGTGGGGGGAGG
GCGTGAATGTAAGCGTGACATAACTAATTACATGACTCGAGGCTAGCTTATTC
[141 nt withheld, positions 264-404]
TCTTTTAAATTCCATTGTAAAAGGTGCTGCGGCACTTCCAGCTTTTTTATATAAGGAAGTTTGATTGCTG
CCACCGTCGACACTAGATCCCCCCACCTTCCGCTTCTTCTTGGGTTCAGCACCAGCCCCCACCTTCCGCT
TCTTCTTGGGTTCGGATCTCATAAGCTTTCCCTGCATTAAAGAATCGGCCAAAGCCCTGGGGGAAGCTGT
TTGAGTATTAGGTGCTAGGGTCGTTTTTCTCTTTACCAAACTAACTGGAAGCAGCCACGCACCTGATTTA
TGGTAACCACCTCTTAGCCTTAGCACAAGATGTAAGGTGGACTCCTTCTGAATGTTGTAATCAGACAGCG
TTCTACCGTCTTCTAGCTGCTTACCGGC
