>Addgene plasmid #74247 | pDA183 | addgene partial sequence | sequence record 141978 | mCherry-F 5'-ccccgtaatgcagaagaaga-3'
GGCGCCCTGAAGGGCGAGATCAAGCAGAGGCTGAAGCTGAAGGACGGCGGCCACTACGACGCTGAGGTCA
AGACCACCTACAAGGCCAAGAAGCCCGTGCAGCTGCCCGGCGCCTACAACGTCAACATCAAGTTGGACAT
CACCTCCCACAACGAGGACTACACCATCGTGGAACAGTACGAACGCGCCGAGGGCCGCCACTCCACCGGC
GGCATGGACGAGCTGTACAAGGTCGACAGGTCGAATCAAACAAGTTTGTACAAAAAAGCAGGCTCCGCGG
CCGCCCCCTTCACCATGGGATCCGCGCGTAACGCGTATCTGCGTAAGAAAATCGCACGTCTGAAAAAAGA
CAACCTGCAGCTGGAACGTGATGAACAGAACCTGGAAAAAATCATCGCGAACCTGCGTGACGAAATCGCG
CGTCTCGAAAACGAAGTTGCGTCTCACGAACAGTGAGCTAGCCTCGAGGGTACAGTACATAAACAGATGA
ATTTTATCATTCTTATTGTTATTTCTTTGTTTACAAAAGGTGAAAAGTGAAAAATTTCGCAATGGAAAAC
GTCGCGGGCCGCCTTTGAGTGACGTTGTGCAGGAATCTCGAAGAGTCATCACTTTGAAGATAACGGCCGC
TCGCGATGAGAGAAGACAATGAGCATTGCTTTTTTATAATTTTTTATACCTTGTGTTAAAATAAGTTTCT
TTAATTAGTTTTCACCTCTTGGATGATACAACTGTAATTGATAAATAGGGGTAGCCATAAAGAACAGAAA
